>Addgene plasmid #21528 | GST-GW1D12(aa895-1211) | addgene partial sequence | sequence record 27292 | 21528 with hTNRC6A-Fb (tggggtaagcccatagacag)
TTGCTGCGGCATCCAGCACATCCACGTGGGGCTCCAGCTCTGTTGGTCCACAAGCATTAAGCAAATCTGG
GCCAAAATCTATGCAAGATGGCTGGTGTGGTGATGATATGCCATTGCCTGGAAATCGCCCCACTGGCTGG
GAAGAGGAAGAGGATGTGGAGATTGGAATGTGGAATAGTAATTCATCTCAAGAGCTTAACTCATCTTTAA
ATTGGCCACCATATACAAAGAAAATGTCATCGAAGGGTCTGAGTGGCAAAAAAAGGAGAAGGGAAAGGGG
AATGATGAAAGGTGGAAACAAACAAGAAGAAGCGTGGATAAATCCATTTGTTAAACAGTTTTCAAACATC
AGTTTTTCGAGAGACTCACCAGAGTGAACCCAGCTTTCTTGTACAAAGTGGTTGATGGCCGCTGACTGAC
TAAGCTTGGCCGCCATGGCCCAACTTGTTTATTGCAGCTTATAATGGTTACAAATAAAGCAATAGCATCA
CAAATTTCACAAATAAAGCATTTTTTTCACTGCATTCTAGTTGTGGTTTGTCCAAACTCATCAATGTATC
TTATCATGTCTGGATCGGGAAATTAATTCGGCGCAGCACCATGGCCTTGAAATAACCTCTGAAAGAGGAA
CTTGGTTAGGTACCTTCTGAGGCGGAAAGAACCAGCTGTGGAATGTGTGTCAGTTAGGGTGTGGAAAGTC
CCCAGGCTCCCCAGCAGGCAG
