>Addgene plasmid #21528 | GST-GW1D12(aa895-1211) | addgene partial sequence | sequence record 27293 | 21528 with EBV-rev
NNTTGNCGGANGGGAATTATTCGGCGCAGCACCATGGCCTGAAATAACCTCTGAAAGAGGAACTTGGTTA
GGTACCTTCTGAGGCGGAAAGAACCAGCTGTGGAATGTGTGTCAGTTAGGGTGTGGAAAGTCCCCAGGCT
CCCCAGCAGGCAGAAGTATGCAAAGCATGCATCTCAATTAGTCAGCAACCAGGTGTGGAAAGTCCCCAGG
CTCCCCAGCAGGCAGAAGTATGCAAAGCATGCATCTCAATTAGTCAGCAACCATAGTCCCGCCCCTAACT
CCGCCCATCCCGCCCCTAACTCCGCCCAGTTCCGCCCATTCTCCGCCCCATGGCTGACTAATTTTTTTTA
TTTATGCAGAGGCCGAGGCCGCCTCGGCCTCTGAGCTATTCCAGAAGTAGTGAGGAGGCTTTTTTGGAGG
CCTAGGCTTTTGCAAAAAGCTGTTAACAGCTTGGCACTGGCCGTCGTTTTACAACGTCGTGACTGGGAAA
ACCCTGGCGTTACCCAACTTAATCGCCTTGCAGCACATCCCCCTTTCGCCAGCTGGCGTAATAGCGAAGA
GGCCCGCACCGATCGCCCTTCCCAACAGTTGCGCAGCCTGAATGGCGAATGGCGCCTGATGCGGTATTTT
CTCCTNACGCATCTGTGCGGTATTTCACACCGCATACNTCNTAANAGCAACCATAGTACGCGCCCTGTAG
CGGCN
[71 nt withheld, positions 706-776]
TGTTTCGCTTTCTTCCTTC
