>Addgene plasmid #21528 | GST-GW1D12(aa895-1211) | addgene partial sequence | sequence record 27294 | 21528 with pGEX-5
GGCGACTCTCAAAATCGGATCTGGTTCCGCGTGGATCATCAACAAGTTTGTACAAAAAAGCAGGCTTCAC
TTGGGGAAACAACATAAATCCAAATAATTCATCAGGATGGGATGAATCTTCTAAACCTACTCCTTCCCAG
GGATGGGGAGACCCTCCAAAGTCTAATCAGTCTCTAGGTTGGGGAAATTCGTCAAAGCCAGTCAGCTCTC
CAGACTGGAACAAGCAACAAGACATTGTTGGATCTTGGGGAATCCCACCAGCTACAGGCAAACCTCCTGG
TACAGGCTGGCTGGGGGGACCTATACCAGCCCCAGCAAAAGAAGAAGAACCCACAGGCTGGGAGGAACCA
TCCCCAGAATCTATACGTCGCAAAATGGAGATTGATGATGGAACTTCAGCTTGGGGAGATCCAAGCAAAT
ACAACTACAAAAATGTGAACATGTGGAACAAAAACGTCCCAAATGGCAACAGCCGTTCAGACCAGCAAGC
ACAGGTACATCAGCTGCTAACGCCTGCAAGTGCCATCTCAAACAAAGAGGCAAGCAGTGGCTCTGGCTGG
GGTGAGCCCTGGGGGGAGCCTTCTACTCCAGCCACAACTGTGGATAATGGTACTTCAGCATGGGGTAAGC
CCATAGACAGTGGTCCCAGCTGGGGGGAACCCATTGCTGCGGCATCCAGCACATCCACGTGGGGCTCCAG
CTCTGTTGGTCCACAAGCATTAAGCAAATCTGGGCCAAAATCTATGCAAGATGGCTGGTGTGGTGATGAT
ATGCCATTGCCTGGAAATCGCCCCACTGGC
