[The description below was written by a language model from this plasmid's Addgene catalogue record.]
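Description:
GST-GW1D12(aa895-1211) is a mammalian expression plasmid built on the pCG-GST backbone (about 7 kb without insert) that produces a fragment of human TNRC6A, better known as GW182, as a fusion to glutathione S-transferase. The insert is roughly 950 bp, was introduced by restriction enzyme cloning, and encodes amino acids 895 to 1211 of the protein. The GST tag is supplied by the backbone and sits at the N terminus of the fragment. The plasmid is propagated in E. coli under ampicillin selection. Its copy number is listed as unknown, and the record does not state the origin of replication, the promoter driving expression in mammalian cells, the polyadenylation signal, or any mammalian selection marker. No feature table is available, so these elements cannot be described further.

GW182 is a glycine/tryptophan-repeat protein that associates with Argonaute proteins and is a core component of the microRNA-mediated silencing machinery. This construct appears to be one of a series of deletion fragments, and the associated study title indicates that the work examined how the C-terminal half of human Ago2 binds multiple GW-rich regions of GW182 and depends on GW182 for silencing. A GST-tagged subfragment expressed in mammalian cells is well suited to this kind of domain mapping: the tag allows capture on glutathione resin or detection with anti-GST antibodies, so co-purifying partners such as Ago2 can be assessed for the 895 to 1211 region in isolation. The record does not say whether this particular fragment binds Ago2.
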