Addgene plasmid #21528: GST-GW1D12(aa895-1211)
Depositing lab: Edward Chan. Depositing organization: University of Florida. Publication: The C-terminal half of human Ago2 binds to multiple GW-rich regions of GW182 and requires GW182 to mediate silencing. Lian SL, Li S, Abadal GX, Pauley BA, Fritzler MJ, Chan EK. RNA. 2009 May . 15(5):804-13. 10.1261/rna.1229409 PubMed 19324964.
Backbone
  Vector backbone: pCG-GST
  Backbone size w/o insert (bp): 7000
  Vector type: Mammalian Expression
Growth in bacteria
  Bacterial resistance: Ampicillin, 100 μg/mL
  Growth temperature: 37°C
  Growth strain: DH5alpha
  Copy number: Unknown
Gene/Insert
  Gene/Insert name: TNRC6A (alt name: GW182)
  Species: H. sapiens (human)
  Insert size (bp): 950
  Mutation: contain aa895-1211
  GenBank ID: NM_014494
  Entrez Gene: TNRC6A (a.k.a. CAGH26, FAME6, GW1, GW182, TNRC6)
  Tag / fusion protein: GST (N terminal on backbone)
  Cloning method: Restriction Enzyme
  Sequencing primers: 5′ CAGCAAGTATATAGCATGGC
Terms and licenses: Academic/Nonprofit Terms; Industry Terms: Not Available to Industry
How to cite: GST-GW1D12(aa895-1211) was a gift from Edward Chan (Addgene plasmid # 21528 ; http://n2t.net/addgene:21528 ; RRID:Addgene_21528)
